Addgene plasmid #230076: fabp10a:DD-CreER; cryaa:mCerulean
Purpose: Expression of destabilized CreER in zebrafish hepatocytes.
Depositing lab: Sumeet Pal Singh. Depositing organization: Universite Libre de Bruxelles. Publication: CellCousin2: an optimized system for partial ablation and tracing of regenerative lineages. Hovhannisyan GG, Akhourbi T, Eski SE, Pirson I, Gurzov EN, Singh SP. NPJ Regen Med. 2026 Mar 30. doi: 10.1038/s41536-026-00473-y. PubMed 41912583.
Backbone
  Vector backbone: pBlueScript
  Vector type: Zebrafish Expression
Growth in bacteria
  Bacterial resistance: Ampicillin, 100 μg/mL
  Growth temperature: 37°C
  Growth strain: DH5alpha
  Copy number: High Copy
Gene/Insert
  Gene/Insert name: ltDHFR(DD) (alt name: folA dihydrofolate reductase ( destable domain) for low temperature (zebrafish codon optimized))
  Species: Synthetic; E. coli
  Insert size (bp): 2568
  Mutation: amino acids mutations: R12H, N23S, G67S, V78A, E120G, E134G, E153V, E157G
  GenBank ID: AAC73159
  Promoter: fabp10a
  Tag / fusion protein: CreER (C terminal on insert); HA (C terminal on insert)
  Cloning method: Restriction Enzyme; 5′ cloning site EcoRI (not destroyed); 3′ cloning site NotI (not destroyed)
  Sequencing primers: 5′ gtcgtcaaatcctggtgcaa
Resource information
  A portion of this plasmid was derived from a plasmid made by: Thomas Wandless. Sequence for DD was obtained from pBMN ltDHFR(DD)-YFP (Addgene Plasmid #47076), which is mutant #21 published in Cho et al., PLoS One. 2013 Aug 22;8(8):e72393. doi: 10.1371/journal.pone.0072393. We utilized this sequence and generated a zebrafish codon optimized version. This sequence was synthesized, along with CreER to give a DD-CreER sequence.
Terms and licenses: Academic/Nonprofit Terms; Industry Terms
Depositor comments: Please visit https://doi.org/10.1101/2025.05.23.655316 for bioRxiv preprint.
How to cite: fabp10a:DD-CreER; cryaa:mCerulean was a gift from Sumeet Pal Singh (Addgene plasmid # 230076 ; http://n2t.net/addgene:230076 ; RRID:Addgene_230076)
