[The description below was written by a language model from this plasmid's Addgene catalogue record and pLannotate feature annotations shown in this document.]
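Description:
fabp10a:DD-CreER; cryaa:mCerulean is a zebrafish expression plasmid of about 9.8 kb built on a pBlueScript backbone. It is propagated in E. coli through a high-copy ColE1/pUC-type origin and selected with ampicillin via the β-lactamase gene. The usual pBluescript remnants are present: an f1 origin, lacZα and lac promoter/operator elements, and flanking T3 and T7 promoters. The feature table does not annotate any transposon arms or meganuclease sites, so the record does not state how the transgene is integrated into the fish genome.

The main payload is a synthetic, zebrafish codon-optimized fusion placed under the fabp10a promoter, which according to the record directs expression in hepatocytes. The promoter itself is not annotated, but presumably lies in the unannotated stretch upstream of the coding sequence. The open reading frame begins with ltDHFR(DD), a destabilizing domain derived from E. coli dihydrofolate reductase (folA). It carries eight substitutions (R12H, N23S, G67S, V78A, E120G, E134G, E153V, E157G) selected for function at low temperature. This domain is followed by Cre recombinase, the ERT2 mutant estrogen receptor ligand-binding domain and a C-terminal HA epitope tag, and the cassette ends in an SV40 polyadenylation signal. DHFR-based destabilizing domains generally cause the fused protein to be degraded unless a stabilizing ligand such as trimethoprim is supplied, and ERT2 makes Cre activity dependent on tamoxifen-type ligands. Together they should give two layers of control over loxP recombination.

A second cassette in the opposite orientation encodes mCerulean with a bGH poly(A) signal. By the construct name it is driven by the lens-specific cryaa promoter, giving a cyan eye marker for identifying transgenic carriers. The associated publication concerns partial ablation and lineage tracing of regenerating cells, which fits use of this plasmid as a tightly regulated hepatocyte Cre driver.
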