Features (pLannotate 1.2.2; 21 found; start..end, strand, type, name):
    445..463     -  promoter       T3 promoter: promoter for bacteriophage T3 RNA polymerase
    494..649     +  CDS            lacZα (fragment): LacZα fragment of β-galactosidase; lacZ fragment
    680..1108    -  rep_origin     f1 ori (sequence partly withheld): f1 bacteriophage origin of replication; arrow indicates direction of (+) strand synthesis
   1135..1239    +  promoter       AmpR promoter: bla
   1240..2100    +  CDS            AmpR: β-lactamase; bla; confers resistance to ampicillin, carbenicillin, and related antibiotics
   2271..2859    +  rep_origin     ori: high-copy-number ColE1/pMB1/pBR322/pUC origin of replication
   3042..3134    +  CDS            lacI (fragment): lac repressor; lacI; The lac repressor binds to the lac operator to inhibit transcription in E. coli. This inhibition can be relieved by adding lactose or isopropyl-β-D-thiogalactopyranoside (IPTG).
   3147..3168    +  protein_bind   CAP binding site: CAP binding activates transcription in the presence of cAMP. E. coli catabolite activator protein
   3183..3213    +  promoter       lac promoter: promoter for the E. coli lac operon
   3221..3237    +  protein_bind   lac operator: The lac repressor binds to the lac operator to inhibit transcription in E. coli. This inhibition can be relieved by adding lactose or isopropyl-β-D-thiogalactopyranoside (IPTG). lac repressor encoded by lacI
   3307..3325    +  promoter       T7 promoter: promoter for bacteriophage T7 RNA polymerase
   4134..4150    -  promoter       LEU2 promoter (fragment): S. cerevisiae LEU2
   5903..6378    +  CDS            ecDHFR (fragment): E. coli dihydrofolate reductase; folA
   6386..7411    +  CDS            Cre: site-specific recombinase Cre is a site-specific recombinase from bacteriophage P1. Recombination occurs at loxP sequences.
   7424..8359    +  CDS            ERT2: mutated ligand-binding domain of the human estrogen receptor (Feil et al., 1997)
   8369..8395    +  CDS            HA: HA (human influenza hemagglutinin) epitope tag
   8473..8556    +  CDS            large T antigen (fragment): large T antigen from SV40 (simian virus 40)
   8579..8700    +  polyA_signal   SV40 poly(A) signal: SV40 polyadenylation signal
   8702..8721    +  misc_feature   MCS (fragment): pBluescript multiple cloning site
   8743..8950    -  polyA_signal   bGH poly(A) signal: bovine growth hormone polyadenylation signal
   8974..9693    -  CDS            mCerulean: enhanced monomeric variant of CFP (Rizzo et al., 2004) mammalian codon-optimized
>Addgene plasmid #230076 | fabp10a:DD-CreER; cryaa:mCerulean | addgene full sequence | sequence record 460026 | Addgene NGS Result
CAGACCCCTGGTTATATACCTGTGCTGCAGAAAGAGGGGCTTACAAATGGATCTCTCTGGAATGGCATTA
TCTCATGGTGGGAACAGTGTTGTCAGCAGAATCAGCGGGGTGGACTCTGACCTGAGAATGACAGTCTAGC
ACTGAATGGCTCAGACAATACTCTTGTGGCCAACTATCACCGGAAAATAAGTGCCTGCCAAAACAAACCA
GACCAGATGAAGCTACATGGCTGTAGAACGTCAGTATTTAATGTGTTGTGGCCACTTGGTTCACCAGATT
TAAGAGCTAATTTTTTTAAATATCACAGATAATCAATCGCTTTTTTTTTTTCTTGACTGAAAAGCTTAGA
CTGGAAAATTCTTTGAAAAAGTTTGCACTACAGAAAATAAATACATAACATCCTGCACTGAATGCACACT
ATTAATGGTACCCAGCTTTTGTTCCCTTTAGTGAGGGTTAATTGCGCGCTAGGGATAACAGGGTAATACG
CGCTCACTGGCCGTCGTTTTACAACGTCGTGACTGGGAAAACCCTGGCGTTACCCAACTTAATCGCCTTG
CAGCACATCCCCCTTTCGCCAGCTGGCGTAATAGCGAAGAGGCCCGCACCGATCGCCCTTCCCAACAGTT
GCGCAGCCTGAATGGCGAATGGAAATTGTAAGCGTTAATATTTTGTTAAAATTCGCGTTAAATTTTTGTT
AAATCAGCTCATTTTTTAACCAATAGGCCGAAATCGGCAAAATCCCTTATAAATCAAAAGAATAGACCGA
GATAGGGT
[37 nt withheld, positions 779-815]
AAAGAACGTGGACTCCAACGTCAAAGG
[49 nt withheld, positions 843-891]
T
[91 nt withheld, positions 893-983]
G
[124 nt withheld, positions 985-1108]
CAGGTGGCACTTTTCGGGGAAATGTGCGCGGAACCCCTATTTGTTTATTTTTCTAAATACATTCAAATAT
GTATCCGCTCATGAGACAATAACCCTGATAAATGCTTCAATAATATTGAAAAAGGAAGAGTATGAGTATT
CAACATTTCCGTGTCGCCCTTATTCCCTTTTTTGCGGCATTTTGCCTTCCTGTTTTTGCTCACCCAGAAA
CGCTGGTGAAAGTAAAAGATGCTGAAGATCAGTTGGGTGCACGAGTGGGTTACATCGAACTGGATCTCAA
CAGCGGTAAGATCCTTGAGAGTTTTCGCCCCGAAGAACGTTTTCCAATGATGAGCACTTTTAAAGTTCTG
CTATGTGGCGCGGTATTATCCCGTATTGACGCCGGGCAAGAGCAACTCGGTCGCCGCATACACTATTCTC
AGAATGACTTGGTTGAGTACTCACCAGTCACAGAAAAGCATCTTACGGATGGCATGACAGTAAGAGAATT
ATGCAGTGCTGCCATAACCATGAGTGATAACACTGCGGCCAACTTACTTCTGACAACGATCGGAGGACCG
AAGGAGCTAACCGCTTTTTTGCACAACATGGGGGATCATGTAACTCGCCTTGATCGTTGGGAACCGGAGC
TGAATGAAGCCATACCAAACGACGAGCGTGACACCACGATGCCTGTAGCAATGGCAACAACGTTGCGCAA
ACTATTAACTGGCGAACTACTTACTCTAGCTTCCCGGCAACAATTAATAGACTGGATGGAGGCGGATAAA
GTTGCAGGACCACTTCTGCGCTCGGCCCTTCCGGCTGGCTGGTTTATTGCTGATAAATCTGGAGCCGGTG
AGCGTGGGTCTCGCGGTATCATTGCAGCACTGGGGCCAGATGGTAAGCCCTCCCGTATCGTAGTTATCTA
CACGACGGGGAGTCAGGCAACTATGGATGAACGAAATAGACAGATCGCTGAGATAGGTGCCTCACTGATT
AAGCATTGGTAACTGTCAGACCAAGTTTACTCATATATACTTTAGATTGATTTAAAACTTCATTTTTAAT
TTAAAAGGATCTAGGTGAAGATCCTTTTTGATAATCTCATGACCAAAATCCCTTAACGTGAGTTTTCGTT
CCACTGAGCGTCAGACCCCGTAGAAAAGATCAAAGGATCTTCTTGAGATCCTTTTTTTCTGCGCGTAATC
TGCTGCTTGCAAACAAAAAAACCACCGCTACCAGCGGTGGTTTGTTTGCCGGATCAAGAGCTACCAACTC
TTTTTCCGAAGGTAACTGGCTTCAGCAGAGCGCAGATACCAAATACTGTTCTTCTAGTGTAGCCGTAGTT
AGGCCACCACTTCAAGAACTCTGTAGCACCGCCTACATACCTCGCTCTGCTAATCCTGTTACCAGTGGCT
GCTGCCAGTGGCGATAAGTCGTGTCTTACCGGGTTGGACTCAAGACGATAGTTACCGGATAAGGCGCAGC
GGTCGGGCTGAACGGGGGGTTCGTGCACACAGCCCAGCTTGGAGCGAACGACCTACACCGAACTGAGATA
CCTACAGCGTGAGCTATGAGAAAGCGCCACGCTTCCCGAAGGGAGAAAGGCGGACAGGTATCCGGTAAGC
GGCAGGGTCGGAACAGGAGAGCGCACGAGGGAGCTTCCAGGGGGAAACGCCTGGTATCTTTATAGTCCTG
TCGGGTTTCGCCACCTCTGACTTGAGCGTCGATTTTTGTGATGCTCGTCAGGGGGGCGGAGCCTATGGAA
AAACGCCAGCAACGCGGCCTTTTTACGGTTCCTGGCCTTTTGCTGGCCTTTTGCTCACATGTTCTTTCCT
GCGTTATCCCCTGATTCTGTGGATAACCGTATTACCGCCTTTGAGTGAGCTGATACCGCTCGCCGCAGCC
GAACGACCGAGCGCAGCGAGTCAGTGAGCGAGGAAGCGGAAGAGCGCCCAATACGCAAACCGCCTCTCCC
CGCGCGTTGGCCGATTCATTAATGCAGCTGGCACGACAGGTTTCCCGACTGGAAAGCGGGCAGTGAGCGC
AACGCAATTAATGTGAGTTAGCTCACTCATTAGGCACCCCAGGCTTTACACTTTATGCTTCCGGCTCGTA
TGTTGTGTGGAATTGTGAGCGGATAACAATTTCACACAGGAAACAGCTATGACCATGATTACGCCAAGCG
CGTTAGGGATAACAGGGTAATGCGCGCGTAATACGACTCACTATAGGGCGAATTGGAGCTCTGCAGAAGA
GCATCTCTGAACACACAACACGTCCAACCTTGAGGCAGATGGGCTACAGCAGCAGAAGACCACACCGGGT
GCCGCTCCTGTCAGCTAAGAACAGGAAACTGAGGCTACAATTCACACAGACTCACCAAAACTGGACGATA
TATTATTAGCCCCCCTTAGAATTTTTCATTTGATAATATTTTTCTTCTGGCGAAAGCCTCATTTGTTTTA
TATATTATAGAATAAAATTAGTTTTTAATAGTTTTTATGCCATTTTAAGGTCAATATTATTAGCCCCTTT
AAGCTATTTTTTTTCGATAGTCTACAGAACAAACCATCGGTATACAATGACTTGCCTAATTACCCTAACC
TGCCTAGTTACCCTAATTAACCTAGTTAAGCCTTTAAATGTCACTTTAAGCTGTATAGAAGTGTCTTGAA
GAATATCTAGTCTAATATTATTGACTGTCATCATGGCAAAGATAAAATAAATCAGTTATTAAAACTATTA
TGATTAGAAATGTGCTGAAACAATCTGCTCTCCGATAAACAGAAATTGAACAAAATAAACAGGGGGGCTA
ATAAATTTAAGGGGTTAAATAATTCTGATTGCAAAAAAAATGATGTCTGCAAAACTGTTGCAAATAATTT
ATTTGTGTTGATTTTAAGCAAACAAATTAAATTTAATAAAATACAACTTAATCTGTTTGTTTAAATTCAG
CCCTAATAAATTGTTTACAGCCACTTAACGTAAAAAAATTGAGTAAATCCAAGGAATCATCTCTGAATAA
TTTTTTTCAGTGTATATATATATATATATATTCTTACAAAACAACTCATTTACTTTAGTTTAATTTTCAG
GGGCAAAAAACTAAAGTAATCGACGTTGCTTGAATAAAAAGTGTAATTAAGGGAATGAGGTAACATTTAA
CCATGTGTCAATGCAGTTTAAATATGCCAGTTAGTGGTATATGTTTAAATGGTAAGCTATTCAAAACTTT
AAACTAACTTAACCAGCCTTTTGTTGTCAGACTGAACAGACTTTCCATCTGCATTATTAGAGACTAATCT
TTGGCTGGATGAATGATTCATCTGCTGATATTTCAGAATAGACAGATTGAGGCTGTTTCTAATATGATTA
TGCAACCTGAGGGTGATTATTTGAAGCAAACTCCACAGACCAGCAGGTCATTGACCGTCGTGTGTTCAAA
CAGAGCAGAAACATTTGCAAAACTGGTCTGACAGGAGAATCCAGTCCAGCACAACACATATGCTGAGCAA
ACTGAATCAATCCTGCAGGTCAACTCTCGTGCTTTAAGTTTATTAAGATTATTTTATTTATTTATTATTT
TATTTATCTATTTATTTATTTAGTTGTTTATTTAGCAATTATTTGTTTATTTATTTGTTTATTTATTCCT
GCAGATCATGCCTTGTGCCTTTTTACATTTAATTTAATTTTTAATTTAATTTCCTTTTACTTTTTTTTAT
TTTTTTATTTTATTTTATTTTACAGTCTGACAAATACTGAACTAAAAACCCTCAGATCATGTCTTATGCA
TTTCATTTTATTTTATTTCATTTTATATTATTAATTTTAATATTTTTATTTTACAGTCTGACAAATACTG
AATTAAAAACCATCAGATCATGTCTCATGCATTTAACTTAACTTTATTTAATTCAATTAAATTGTTTGTT
TGTTTGTTTCCTTGCATTTGTTTGTTTGTTTTTTACAATCTGACATACTGGACCGAAAAAACTCAGATCA
TGTCTTATGCATTTTATTTTATTTTATTTTTTATTTTATTGTCTATTTTATTTTATTTCATCTTATTTTA
TTTTACAGTCTGACATATGGACCAATAAATCTCTCAGATCATGTCTCATGCATTTAATTTAATTTTTTTA
TTTATTCATTTTTATTTATTTATTTTATTATTTATTTTATTTTAATATTTATTTTATTTTATTTTATTTT
ATTTTACAGTCTGACATACTGGACCAATAAATCTCTCAGATCATGTCTCATGCATTTTACTTTTATTTTA
TTAGAATTAGAAAGATCAAAGGAACAACTTTTAAAATATTAATTCTGTATCAAAATCTCTTTTGATACAT
TTAATTGATTTAAAAAAGCAGTTCACCCAAGAAACATTTCCTCACAGTCGAATGGTTGTAAACTTTTATG
AATTACTTTCACAGAAAAAGATTTTTGGAAGAATATTGGAAAAAAAGCAGCCATTGACTTCCATAGTAAC
AACAAAAAATACTATGGAAGTCAATGGCTGTTTTTTCACCATTCGGTATCTTCATTCTGGAGCAGAATTT
TTTGGGTGATCTGTCCCTTTAAGTCGTCAAATCCTGGTGCAATATTCCACATGCACTGACGAGTCTTTAT
TTTTGGTCTGCTACTGCTGTGTGTGTGAGGGCATTTACCTCATCTTCTGCTGGAGTTGATGAACGGTGGG
TTGTTCAAACAGCAGCAGGTCATTGACTGAACTCCTCTCGATATAAAAGCTGCAGATCTGAAGCTGACCT
TCACTTTGTGTTGATCGCTAGCGAATTCGCCACCATGATCAGTCTGATTGCGGCGTTAGCGGTAGATCAC
GTTATCGGCATGGAAAACGCCATGCCGTGGAGCCTGCCTGCCGATCTCGCCTGGTTTAAACGCAACACCT
TAAATAAACCCGTGATTATGGGCCGCCATACCTGGGAATCAATCGGTCGTCCGTTGCCAGGACGCAAAAA
CATTATCCTCAGCAGTCAACCGAGTACGGACGATCGCGTAACGTGGGTGAAGTCGGCGGATGAAGCCATC
GCGGCGTGTGGTGACGTACCAGAAATCATGGTGATTGGCGGCGGTCGCGTTTATGAGCAGTTCTTGCCAA
AAGCGCAAAAACTGTATCTGACGCATATCGACGCAGAAGTGGGAGGCGACACCCATTTCCCGGATTACGA
GCCGGATGACTGGGGATCGGTATTCAGCGAGTTCCACGATGCTGATGCGCAGAACTCTCACAGCTATTGC
TTTGTGATTCTGGGGCGGCGAGCATGCTCCAATTTACTGACCGTACACCAAAATTTGCCTGCATTACCGG
TCGATGCAACGAGTGATGAGGTTCGCAAGAACCTGATGGACATGTTCAGGGATCGCCAGGCGTTTTCTGA
GCATACCTGGAAAATGCTTCTGTCCGTTTGCCGGTCGTGGGCGGCATGGTGCAAGTTGAATAACCGGAAA
TGGTTTCCCGCAGAACCTGAAGATGTTCGCGATTATCTTCTATATCTTCAGGCGCGCGGTCTGGCAGTAA
AAACTATCCAGCAACATTTGGGCCAGCTAAACATGCTTCATCGTCGGTCCGGGCTGCCACGACCAAGTGA
CAGCAATGCTGTTTCACTGGTTATGCGGCGGATCCGAAAAGAAAACGTTGATGCCGGTGAACGTGCAAAA
CAGGCTCTAGCGTTCGAACGCACTGATTTCGACCAGGTTCGTTCACTCATGGAAAATAGCGATCGCTGCC
AGGATATACGTAATCTGGCATTTCTGGGGATTGCTTATAACACCCTGTTACGTATAGCCGAAATTGCCAG
GATCAGGGTTAAAGATATCTCACGTACTGACGGTGGGAGAATGTTAATCCATATTGGCAGAACGAAAACG
CTGGTTAGCACCGCAGGTGTAGAGAAGGCACTTAGCCTGGGGGTAACTAAACTGGTCGAGCGATGGATTT
CCGTCTCTGGTGTAGCTGATGATCCGAATAACTACCTGTTTTGCCGGGTCAGAAAAAATGGTGTTGCCGC
GCCATCTGCCACCAGCCAGCTATCAACTCGCGCCCTGGAAGGGATTTTTGAAGCAACTCATCGATTGATT
TACGGCGCTAAGGATGACTCTGGTCAGAGATACCTGGCCTGGTCTGGACACAGTGCCCGTGTCGGAGCCG
CGCGAGATATGGCCCGCGCTGGAGTTTCAATACCGGAGATCATGCAAGCTGGTGGCTGGACCAATGTAAA
TATTGTCATGAACTATATCCGTAACCTGGATAGTGAAACAGGGGCAATGGTGCGCCTGCTGGAAGATGGC
GATCTCGAGCCATCTGCTGGAGACATGAGAGCTGCCAACCTTTGGCCAAGCCCGCTCATGATCAAACGCT
CTAAGAAGAACAGCCTGGCCTTGTCCCTGACGGCCGACCAGATGGTCAGTGCCTTGTTGGATGCTGAGCC
CCCCATACTCTATTCCGAGTATGATCCTACCAGACCCTTCAGTGAAGCTTCGATGATGGGCTTACTGACC
AACCTGGCAGACAGGGAGCTGGTTCACATGATCAACTGGGCGAAGAGGGTGCCAGGCTTTGTGGATTTGA
CCCTCCATGATCAGGTCCACCTTCTAGAATGTGCCTGGCTAGAGATCCTGATGATTGGTCTCGTCTGGCG
CTCCATGGAGCACCCAGTGAAGCTACTGTTTGCTCCTAACTTGCTCTTGGACAGGAACCAGGGAAAATGT
GTAGAGGGCATGGTGGAGATCTTCGACATGCTGCTGGCTACATCATCTCGGTTCCGCATGATGAATCTGC
AGGGAGAGGAGTTTGTGTGCCTCAAATCTATTATTTTGCTTAATTCTGGAGTGTACACATTTCTGTCCAG
CACCCTGAAGTCTCTGGAAGAGAAGGACCATATCCACCGAGTCCTGGACAAGATCACAGACACTTTGATC
CACCTGATGGCCAAGGCAGGCCTGACCCTGCAGCAGCAGCACCAGCGGCTGGCCCAGCTCCTCCTCATCC
TCTCCCACATCAGGCACATGAGTAACAAAGGCATGGAGCATCTGTACAGCATGAAGTGCAAGAACGTGGT
GCCCCTCTATGACCTGCTGCTGGAGGCGGCGGACGCCCACCGCCTACATGCGCCCACTAGCCGTGGAGGG
GCATCCGTGGAGGAGACGGACCAAAGCCACTTGGCCACTGCGGGCTCTACTTCATCGCATTCCTTGCAAA
AGTATTACATCACGGGGGAGGCAGAGGGTTTCCCTGCCACAGCTGTCGACTACCCATACGACGTACCAGA
TTACGCTTGATTAATTAAGTAAGTTTAAACTGAGTTCTACTAACTAACGAGTAATATTTAAATTTTCAGG
CGGCCGCGACTCTAGATCATAATCAGCCATACCACATTTGTAGAGGTTTTACTTGCTTTAAAAAACCTCC
CACACCTCCCCCTGAACCTGAAACATAAAATGAATGCAATTGTTGTTGTTAACTTGTTTATTGCAGCTTA
TAATGGTTACAAATAAAGCAATAGCATCACAAATTTCACAAATAAAGCATTTTTTTCACTGCATTCTAGT
TGTGGTTTGTCCAAACTCATCAATGTATCTTAATCGAGGGGGGGCCCGGTACCCACCGCGGTGGCGGCGA
TCTCTCCCCAGCATGCCTGCTATTGTCTTCCCAATCCTCCCCCTTGCTGTCCTGCCCCACCCCACCCCCC
AGAATAGAATGACACCTACTCAGACAATGCGATGCAATTTCCTCATTTTATTAGGAAAGGACAGTGGGAG
TGGCACCTTCCAGGGTCAAGGAAGGCACGGGGGAGGGGCAAACAACAGATGGCTGGCAACTAGAAGGCAC
AGTCGAGGCTGATCAGCGGGCCGCTTTACTTGTACAGCTCGTCCATGCCGAGAGTGATCCCGGCGGCGGT
CACGAACTCCAGCAGGACCATGTGATCGCGCTTCTCGTTGGGGTCTTTGCTCAGCTTGGACTGGGTGCTC
AGGTAGTGGTTGTCGGGCAGCAGCACGGGGCCGTCGCCGATGGGGGTGTTCTGCTGGTAGTGGTCGGCGA
GCTGCACGCTGCCGTCCTCGATGTTGTGGCGGATCTTGAAGTTGGCCTTGATGCCGTTCTTCTGCTTGTC
GGCGGTGATATAGACGTTGTCGCTGATGGCGTTGTACTCCAGCTTGTGCCCCAGGATGTTGCCGTCCTCC
TTGAAGTCGATGCCCTTCAGCTCGATGCGGTTCACCAGGGTGTCGCCCTCGAACTTCACCTCGGCGCGGG
TCTTGTAGTTGCCGTCGTCCTTGAAGAAGATGGTGCGCTCCTGGACGTAGCCTTCGGGCATGGCGGACTT
GAAGAAGTCGTGCTGCTTCATGTGGTCGGGGTAGCGGGCGAAGCACTGCACGCCCCAGGTCAGGGTGGTC
ACGAGGGTGGGCCAGGGCACGGGCAGCTTGCCGGTGGTGCAGATGAACTTCAGGGTCAGCTTGCCGTAGG
TGGCATCGCCCTCGCCCTCGCCGGACACGCTGAACTTGTGGCCGTTTACGTCGCCGTCCAGCTCGACCAG
GATGGGCACCACCCCGGTGAACAGCTCCTCGCCCTTGCTCACCATGTTGTCAGACCTGGTAACTCCTTAC
TGTAACTTATTGCACCTGATGAACAAAAGATGTGAACTGAACGCAAGTAGGAGGCTAATAGAGGCTAGTA
CAGTACAAAGATCCCCAAATGATGTGTGCCGGCCTTAGTGGAGG
